>Addgene plasmid #91314 | pHH0103_CACNB2-1/2 | addgene full sequence | sequence record 191780 | Addgene NGS Result
AACCTATAAAAATAGGCGTATCACGAGGCCCTTTCGTCTTCAAGAATTCCCGACACCATCGAATGGTGCA
AAACCTTTCGCGGTATGGCATGATAGCGCCCGGAAGAGAGTCAATTCAGGGTGGTGAATGTGAAACCAGT
AACGTTATACGATGTCGCAGAGTATGCCGGTGTCTCTTATCAGACCGTTTCCCGCGTGGTGAACCAGGCC
AGCCACGTTTCTGCGAAAACGCGGGAAAAAGTGGAAGCGGCGATGGCGGAGCTGAATTACATTCCCAACC
GCGTGGCACAACAACTGGCGGGCAAACAGTCGTTGCTGATTGGCGTTGCCACCTCCAGTCTGGCCCTGCA
CGCGCCGTCGCAAATTGTCGCGGCGATTAAATCTCGCGCCGATCAACTGGGTGCCAGCGTGGTGGTGTCG
ATGGTAGAACGAAGCGGCGTCGAAGCCTGTAAAGCGGCGGTGCACAATCTTCTCGCGCAACGCGTCAGTG
GGCTGATCATTAACTATCCGCTGGATGACCAGGATGCCATTGCTGTGGAAGCTGCCTGCACTAATGTTCC
GGCGTTATTTCTTGATGTCTCTGACCAGACACCCATCAACAGTATTATTTTCTCCCATGAAGACGGTACG
CGACTGGGCGTGGAGCATCTGGTCGCATTGGGTCACCAGCAAATCGCGCTGTTAGCGGGCCCATTAAGTT
CTGTCTCGGCGCGTCTGCGTCTGGCTGGCTGGCATAAATATCTCACTCGCAATCAAATTCAGCCGATAGC
GGAACGGGAAGGCGACTGGAGTGCCATGTCCGGTTTTCAACAAACCATGCAAATGCTGAATGAGGGCATC
GTTCCCACTGCGATGCTGGTTGCCAACGATCAGATGGCGCTGGGCGCAATGCGCGCCATTACCGAGTCCG
GGCTGCGCGTTGGTGCGGATATCTCGGTAGTGGGATACGACGATACCGAAGACAGCTCATGTTATATCCC
GCCGTTAACCACCATCAAACAGGATTTTCGCCTGCTGGGGCAAACCAGCGTGGACCGCTTGCTGCAACTC
TCTCAGGGCCAGGCGGTGAAGGGCAATCAGCTGTTGCCCGTCTCACTGGTGAAAAGAAAAACCACCCTGG
CGCCCAATACGCAAACCGCCTCTCCCCGCGCGTTGGCCGATTCATTAATGCAGCTGGCACGACAGGTTTC
CCGACTGGAAAGCGGGCAGTGAGCGCAACGCAATTAATGTAAGTTAGCTCACTCATTAGGCACAATTCTC
ATGTTTGACAGCTTATCATCGACTGCACGGTGCACCAATGCTTCTGGCGTCAGGCAGCCATCGGAAGCTG
TGGTATGGCTGTGCAGGTCGTAAATCACTGCATAATTCGTGTCGCTCAAGGCGCACTCCCGTTCTGGATA
ATGTTTTTTGCGCCGACATCATAACGGTTCTGGCAAATATTCTGAAATGAGCTGTTGACAATTAATCATC
GGCTCGTATAATGTGTGGAATTGTGAGCGGATAACAATTTCACACAGGAAACAGCCAGTCCGTTTAGGTG
TTTTCACGAGCACTTCACCAACAAGGACCATAGATTATGAAAATCGAAGAACACCATCACCATCACCATT
CCAGCGGTAAGCTTATGTCCCCTATACTAGGTTATTGGAAAATTAAGGGCCTTGTGCAACCCACTCGACT
TCTTTTGGAATATCTTGAAGAAAAATATGAAGAGCATTTGTATGAGCGCGATGAAGGTGATAAATGGCGA
AACAAAAAGTTTGAATTGGGTTTGGAGTTTCCCAATCTTCCTTATTATATTGATGGTGATGTTAAATTAA
CACAGTCTATGGCCATCATACGTTATATAGCTGACAAGCACAACATGTTGGGTGGTTGTCCAAAAGAGCG
TGCAGAGATTTCAATGCTTGAAGGAGCGGTTTTGGATATTAGATACGGTGTTTCGAGAATTGCATATAGT
AAAGACTTTGAAACTCTCAAAGTTGATTTTCTTAGCAAGCTACCTGAAATGCTGAAAATGTTCGAAGATC
GTTTATGTCATAAAACATATTTAAATGGTGATCATGTAACCCATCCTGACTTCATGTTGTATGACGCTCT
TGATGTTGTTTTATACATGGACCCAATGTGCCTGGATGCGTTCCCAAAATTAGTTTGTTTTAAAAAACGT
ATTGAAGCTATCCCACAAATTGATAAGTACTTGAAATCCAGCAAGTATATAGCATGGCCTTTGCAGGGCT
GGCAAGCCACGTTTGGTGGTGGCGACCATCCTCCAAAATCGGATCTGGAAGTTCTGTTCCAGGGGCCCCT
GTCCAGCGGTCTGGTTCCGCGTGGTTCCGGTACCGCGGCCCAGCCGGCCGCAGTCCGTCGTGAAGCAGAA
CGTCAAGCACAAGCCCAACTGGAAAAAGCAAAAACGAAACCGGTCGCATTCGCAGTCCGCACCAACGTCA
GCTATTCTGCGGCCCATGAAGATGACGTGCCGGTTCCGGGCATGGCAATTAGTTTTGAAGCGAAAGATTT
CCTGCACGTTAAAGCGGCCGCATA
[142 nt withheld, positions 2545-2686]
C
[98 nt withheld, positions 2688-2785]
AGTTTGTACTGGTGACGAAACTCAGTGTCTAGCTAGAGTGGC
[149 nt withheld, positions 2828-2976]
T
[41 nt withheld, positions 2978-3018]
T
[62 nt withheld, positions 3020-3081]
A
[35 nt withheld, positions 3083-3117]
CCTCCCTCAATCGGTTGAATGTCGCCCTTTTGTCTTTGGCGCTGGTAAACCATATGAA
[86 nt withheld, positions 3176-3261]
T
[54 nt withheld, positions 3263-3316]
CTAGCGCCGCCCTATACCTTGTCTGCCTCCCCGCGTTGCGTCGCGGTGCATGGAGCCGGGCCACCTCGAC
CTGAATGGAAGCCGGCGGCACCTCGCTAACGGATTCACCACTCCAAGAATTGGAGCCAATCAATTCTTGC
GGAGAACTGTGAATGCGCAAACCAACCCTTGGCAGAACATATCCATCGCGTCCGCCATCTCCAGCAGCCG
CACGCGGCGCATCTCGGGCAGCGTTGGGTCCTGGCCACGGGTGCGCATGATCGTGCTCCTGTCGTTGAGG
ACCCGGCTAGGCTGGCGGGGTTGCCTTACTGGTTAGCAGAATGAATCACCGATACGCGAGCGAACGTGAA
GCGACTGCTGCTGCAAAACGTCTGCGACCTGAGCAACAACATGAATGGTCTTCGGTTTCCGTGTTTCGTA
AAGTCTGGAAACGCGGAAGTCAGCGCCCTGCACCATTATGTTCCGGATCTGCATCGCAGGATGCTGCTGG
CTACCCTGTGGAACACCTACATCTGTATTAACGAAGCGCTGGCATTGACCCTGAGTGATTTTTCTCTGGT
CCCGCCGCATCCATACCGCCAGTTGTTTACCCTCACAACGTTCCAGTAACCGGGCATGTTCATCATCAGT
AACCCGTATCGTGAGCATCCTCTCTCGTTTCATCGGTATCATTACCCCCATGAACAGAAATCCCCCTTAC
ACGGAGGCATCAGTGACCAAACAGGAAAAAACCGCCCTTAACATGGCCCGCTTTATCAGAAGCCAGACAT
TAACGCTTCTGGAGAAACTCAACGAGCTGGACGCGGATGAACAGGCAGACATCTGTGAATCGCTTCACGA
CCACGCTGATGAGCTTTACCGCAGGATCCGCGAAATTGTAAGCGTTAATATTTTGTTAAAATTCGCGTTA
AATTTTTGTTAAATCAGCTCATTTTTTAACCAATAGGCCGAAATCGGCAAAATCCCTTATAAATCAAAAG
AATAGACCGAGATAGGGT
[37 nt withheld, positions 4315-4351]
AAAGAACGTGGACTCCAACGTCAAAGG
[49 nt withheld, positions 4379-4427]
T
[91 nt withheld, positions 4429-4519]
G
[124 nt withheld, positions 4521-4644]
CGCGGATCCTGCCTCGCGCGTTTCGGTGATGACGGTGAAAACCTCTGACACATGCAGCTCCCGGAGACGG
TCACAGCTTGTCTGTAAGCGGATGCCGGGAGCAGACAAGCCCGTCAGGGCGCGTCAGCGGGTGTTGGCGG
GTGTCGGGGCGCAGCCATGACCCAGTCACGTAGCGATAGCGGAGTGTATACTGGCTTAACTATGCGGCAT
CAGAGCAGATTGTACTGAGAGTGCACCATATGCGGTGTGAAATACCGCACAGATGCGTAAGGAGAAAATA
CCGCATCAGGCGCTCTTCCGCTTCCTCGCTCACTGACTCGCTGCGCTCGGTCGTTCGGCTGCGGCGAGCG
GTATCAGCTCACTCAAAGGCGGTAATACGGTTATCCACAGAATCAGGGGATAACGCAGGAAAGAACATGT
GAGCAAAAGGCCAGCAAAAGGCCAGGAACCGTAAAAAGGCCGCGTTGCTGGCGTTTTTCCATAGGCTCCG
CCCCCCTGACGAGCATCACAAAAATCGACGCTCAAGTCAGAGGTGGCGAAACCCGACAGGACTATAAAGA
TACCAGGGTTTCCCCCTGGAAGCTCCCTCGTGCGCTCTCCTGTTCCGACCCTGCCGCTTACCGGATACCT
GTCCGCCTTTCTCCCTTCGGGAAGCGTGGCGCTTTCTCATAGCTCACGCTGTAGGTATCTCAGTTCGGTG
TAGGTCGTTCGCTCCAAGCTGGGCTGTGTGCACGAACCCCCCGTTCAGCCCGACCGCTGCGCCTTATCCG
GTAACTATCGTCTTGAGTCCAACCCGGTAAGACACGACTTATCGCCACTGGCAGCAGCCACTGGTAACAG
GATTAGCAGAGCGAGGTATGTAGGCGGTGCTACAGAGTTCTTGAAGTGGTGGCCTAACTACGGCTACACT
AGAAGGACAGTATTTGGTATCTGCGCTCTGCTGAAGCCAGTTACCTTCGGAAAAAGAGTTGGTAGCTCTT
GATCCGGCAAACAAACCACCGCTGGTAGCGGTGGTTTTTTTGTTTGCAAGCAGCAGATTACGCGCAGAAA
AAAAGGATCTCAAGAAGATCCTTTGATCTTTTCTACGGGGTCTGACGCTCAGTGGAACGAAAACTCACGT
TAAGGGATTTTGGTCATGAGATTATCAAAAAGGATCTTCACCTAGATCCTTTTAAATTAAAAATGAAGTT
TTAAATCAATCTAAAGTATATATGAGTAAACTTGGTCTGACAGTTACCAATGCTTAATCAGTGAGGCACC
TATCTCAGCGATCTGTCTATTTCGTTCATCCATAGTTGCCTGACTCCCCGTCGTGTAGATAACTACGATA
CGGGAGGGCTTACCATCTGGCCCCAGTGCTGCAATGATACCGCGAGACCCACGCTCACCGGCTCCAGATT
TATCAGCAATAAACCAGCCAGCCGGAAGGGCCGAGCGCAGAAGTGGTCCTGCAACTTTATCCGCCTCCAT
CCAGTCTATTAATTGTTGCCGGGAAGCTAGAGTAAGTAGTTCGCCAGTTAATAGTTTGCGCAACGTTGTT
GCCATTGCTGCAGGCATCGTGGTGTCACGCTCGTCGTTTGGTATGGCTTCATTCAGCTCCGGTTCCCAAC
GATCAAGGCGAGTTACATGATCCCCCATGTTGTGCAAAAAAGCGGTTAGCTCCTTCGGTCCTCCGATCGT
TGTCAGAAGTAAGTTGGCCGCAGTGTTATCACTCATGGTTATGGCAGCACTGCATAATTCTCTTACTGTC
ATGCCATCCGTAAGATGCTTTTCTGTGACTGGTGAGTACTCAACCAAGTCATTCTGAGAATAGTGTATGC
GGCGACCGAGTTGCTCTTGCCCGGCGTCAACACGGGATAATACCGCGCCACATAGCAGAACTTTAAAAGT
GCTCATCATTGGAAAACGTTCTTCGGGGCGAAAACTCTCAAGGATCTTACCGCTGTTGAGATCCAGTTCG
ATGTAACCCACTCGTGCACCCAACTGATCTTCAGCATCTTTTACTTTCACCAGCGTTTCTGGGTGAGCAA
AAACAGGAAGGCAAAATGCCGCAAAAAAGGGAATAAGGGCGACACGGAAATGTTGAATACTCATACTCTT
CCTTTTTCAATATTATTGAAGCATTTATCAGGGTTATTGTCTCATGAGCGGATACATATTTGAATGTATT
TAGAAAAATAAACAAATAGGGGTTCCGCGCACATTTCCCCGAAAAGTGCCACCTGACGTCTAAGAAACCA
TTATTATCATGACATT
Features (pLannotate 1.2.2; 21 found; start..end, strand, type, name):
     52..129     +  promoter       lacIq promoter: lacI (mutant); In the lacIq allele, a single base change in the promoter boosts expression of the lacI gene about 10-fold.
    130..1212    +  CDS            lacI: lac repressor; lacI; The lac repressor binds to the lac operator to inhibit transcription in E. coli. This inhibition can be relieved by adding lactose or isopropyl-β-D-thiogalactopyranoside (IPTG).
   1225..1246    +  protein_bind   CAP binding site: CAP binding activates transcription in the presence of cAMP. E. coli catabolite activator protein
   1265..1282    +  promoter       tet promoter (fragment): E. coli promoter for tetracycline efflux protein gene
   1455..1483    +  promoter       tac promoter: strong E. coli promoter; hybrid between the trp and lac UV5 promoters
   1491..1507    +  protein_bind   lac operator: The lac repressor binds to the lac operator to inhibit transcription in E. coli. This inhibition can be relieved by adding lactose or isopropyl-β-D-thiogalactopyranoside (IPTG). lac repressor encoded by lacI
   1592..1609    +  CDS            6xHis: 6xHis affinity tag
   1625..2278    +  CDS            GST26_SCHJA: Experimental evidence at protein level: Swiss-Prot protein existence level 1. GST isoenzymes appear to play a central role in the parasite detoxification system. Other functions are also suspected including a role in increasing the solubility of haematin in the parasite gut. From Schistosoma japonicum (Blood fluke).
   2360..2533    +  CDS            CACNB2 (fragment): CACB2_RABIT - Also known as CACNLB2. Experimental evidence at protein level: Swiss-Prot protein existence level 1. The beta subunit of voltage-dependent calcium channels contributes to the function of the calcium channel by increasing peak calcium current, shifting the voltage dependencies of activation and inactivation, modulating G protein inhibition and controlling the alpha-1 subunit membrane targeting. From Oryctolagus cuniculus (Rabbit).
   2549..2596    +  terminator     fd terminator (sequence withheld): central terminator from bacteriophage fd (Otsuka and Kunisawa, 1982)
   2601..2813    +  CDS            M13 gene III (fragment) (sequence partly withheld): pIII; III; minor coat protein
   2828..3298    +  CDS            M13 gene III (fragment) (sequence partly withheld): pIII; III; minor coat protein
   3320..3390    +  CDS            TcR (fragment): tetracycline efflux protein; tet; confers resistance to tetracycline
   3632..4012    -  CDS            YPB1_ECOLX: Protein predicted: Swiss-Prot protein existence level 4. From Escherichia coli.
   4029..4180    +  CDS            rop (fragment): Rop protein, which maintains plasmids at low copy number; rop
   4216..4644    -  rep_origin     f1 ori (sequence partly withheld): f1 bacteriophage origin of replication; arrow indicates direction of (+) strand synthesis
   4653..4692    +  CDS            rop (fragment): Rop protein, which maintains plasmids at low copy number; rop
   4794..4934    +  misc_feature   bom: basis of mobility region from pBR322
   5120..5707    -  rep_origin     ori: high-copy-number ColE1/pMB1/pBR322/pUC origin of replication
   5878..6738    -  CDS            AmpR: β-lactamase; bla; confers resistance to ampicillin, carbenicillin, and related antibiotics
   6739..6843    -  promoter       AmpR promoter: bla
