[The description below was written by a language model from this plasmid's Addgene catalogue record and pLannotate feature annotations shown in this document.]
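Description:
pHH0103_CACNB2-1/2 is a 6.9 kb bacterial expression plasmid built on the pHH0103 backbone for producing and purifying a human SH3 domain as a tagged fusion protein in E. coli. It is propagated through a ColE1/pBR322-type origin with an accompanying bom region and is selected with ampicillin via a β-lactamase (AmpR) gene under its own promoter. The catalogue lists it as low copy. The rop gene appears only as two fragments flanking an f1 phage origin, which could in principle allow single-stranded DNA production with helper phage.

The expression cassette is driven by the strong hybrid tac promoter followed by a lac operator. A plasmid-borne lacI gene under the up-mutated lacIq promoter supplies abundant repressor, so transcription is held off until induced with IPTG. The open reading frame begins with a 6xHis tag, continues into Schistosoma japonicum glutathione S-transferase (GST), and ends with the CACNB2 fragment, a 195 bp human insert cloned between SfiI and NotI sites. The annotation tool matched this segment to the rabbit orthologue of the voltage-gated calcium channel β2 subunit, presumably reflecting sequence conservation rather than a different origin. The "1/2" in the name suggests the first of two SH3 constructs from this protein, though the record does not explain the label. The dual His and GST tags give two affinity purification options.

An fd terminator lies downstream of the insert, followed by fragments of M13 gene III and remnants of tetracycline resistance sequences. These appear to be leftovers from a phagemid ancestor rather than functional parts. The plasmid comes from a family-wide survey of human SH3 domain binding specificities.
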