Addgene plasmid #91314: pHH0103_CACNB2-1/2
Purpose: Protein expression and purification of human SH3 domain construct CACNB2-1/2
Depositing lab: Sachdev Sidhu. Depositing organization: University of Toronto. Publication: Comprehensive Analysis of the Human SH3 Domain Family Reveals a Wide Variety of Non-canonical Specificities. Teyra J, Huang H, Jain S, Guan X, Dong A, Liu Y, Tempel W, Min J, Tong Y, Kim PM, Bader GD, Sidhu SS. Structure. 2017 Oct 3;25(10):1598-1610.e3. doi: 10.1016/j.str.2017.07.017. Epub 2017 Sep 7. PubMed 28890361.
Backbone
  Vector backbone: pHH0103
  Vector type: Bacterial Expression
Growth in bacteria
  Bacterial resistance: Ampicillin, 100 μg/mL
  Growth temperature: 37°C
  Growth strain: DH5alpha
  Copy number: Low Copy
Gene/Insert
  Gene/Insert name: CACNB2-1/2
  Species: H. sapiens (human)
  Insert size (bp): 195
  Entrez Gene: CACNB2 (a.k.a. CACNLB2, CAVB2, MYSB)
  Cloning method: Restriction Enzyme; 5′ cloning site Sfi1 (unknown if destroyed); 3′ cloning site Not1 (unknown if destroyed)
Terms and licenses: Academic/Nonprofit Terms; Industry Terms: Not Available to Industry
How to cite: pHH0103_CACNB2-1/2 was a gift from Sachdev Sidhu (Addgene plasmid # 91314 ; http://n2t.net/addgene:91314 ; RRID:Addgene_91314)
