>Addgene plasmid #91314 | pHH0103_CACNB2-1/2 | depositor partial sequence | sequence record 175802 | insert sequence
GGCCCAGCCGGCCGCAGTCCGTCGTGAAGCAGAACGTCAAGCACAAGCCCAACTGGAAAAAGCAAAAACG
AAACCGGTCGCATTCGCAGTCCGCACCAACGTCAGCTATTCTGCGGCCCATGAAGATGACGTGCCGGTTC
CGGGCATGGCAATTAGTTTTGAAGCGAAAGATTTCCTGCACGTTAAAGCGGCCGC
